>Addgene plasmid #32923 | pCGT-Sos Cat | addgene partial sequence | sequence record 39208 | Bglob-pA-R 5'-ttttggcagagggaaaaaga-3'
GGCATTGGCCACACCAGCCACCACCTTCTGATAGGCAGCCTGCACCTGAGGAGTGAATTCTTTGCCAAAA
TGATGAGACAGCACAACAACCAGCACGTTGCCCAGGAGCTGTAGGAAAGAGAAGAAGGCATGAACATGGT
TAGCAGAGGGGCCCGGTTTGGACTCAGAGTATTTTATCCTCATCTCAAACAGTGTATATCATTGTAACCA
TAAAGAGAAAGGCAGGATGATGACCAGGGTGTAGTTGTTTCTACCAATAAGAATATTTCCACGCCAGCCA
GAATTTATATGCAGAAATATTCTACCTTATCATTTAATTATAACAATTGTTCTCTAAAACTGTGCTGAAG
TACAATATAATATACCCTGATTGCCTTGAAAAAAAAGTGATTAGAGAAAGTACTTACAATCTGACAAATA
AACAAAAGTGAATTTAAAAATTCGTTACAAATGCAAGCTAAAGTTTAACGAAAAAGTTACAGAAAATGAA
AAGAAAATAAGAGGAGACAATGGTTGTCAACAGAGTAGAAAGTGAAAGAAACAAAATTATCATGAGGGTC
CATGGTGATACAAGGGACATCTTCCCATTCTAAACAACACCCTGAAAACTTTGCCCCCTCCATATAACAT
GAATTTTACAATAGCGAAAAAGAAAGAACAATCAAGGGTCCCCAAACTCACCCTGAAGTTCTCAGGATCC
CCGGGTACCTGGTCTTGGGTTTGATGGACGAACACCAGGAGATTTTAGGGGATAGCTATATTTTTTTGGA
AATCTTGGGAGAGGCTTAGGGTTTCGTGGTTCTATTTCTAGGGATTTGTTGAAAAGATAATCTGTAAATT
CCTTCTCCATGCTATTTCCCATCGGATTCAAGTTTTCAAAGAACCTTTTGATATCTGATTCTACTCGTAA
ACAGTAAGGCTGATTTTG
