>Addgene plasmid #32923 | pCGT-Sos Cat | addgene partial sequence | sequence record 39213 | CMV-F 5'-CGCAAATGGGCGGTAGGCGTG-3'
GCAGAGCTCGTTTAGTGACCGTCAGATCGCCTGGAGACGCCATCCACGCTGTTTTGACCTCCATAGAAGA
CACCGGGACCGATCCAGCCTCCGGGGGATCTTGGTGGCGTGAAACTCCCGCACCTCTTCGGCCAGCGCCT
TGTAGAAGCGCGTATGGCTTCTAGGATGGCATCGATGACAGGTGGCCAACAGATGGGTTCTAGGATGGCA
TCGATGACAGGTGGCCAACAGATGGGTTCTAGAGAGGAGCAGATGAGGCTGCCTAGTGCTGATGTTTATA
GATTTGCAGAGCCTGACTCTGAAGAGAATATTATATTTGAAGAGAACATGCAGCCCAAGGCTGGAATTCC
AATTATCAAAGCAGGAACTGTTATTAAACTTATAGAGAGGCTTACGTACCATATGTACGCAGATCCCAAT
TTTGTTCGGACATTTCTTACAACATACAGATCCTTTTGCAAACCTCAAGAACTACTGAGTCTTATAATAG
AAAGGTTTGAAATTCCAGAGCCTGAGCCAACAGAAGCTGATCGCATAGCTATAGAGAATGGAGATCAACC
CTTGAGTGCAGAACTGAAAAGATTTAGAAAAGAATATATACAGCCTGTGCAACTGCGAGTATTAAATGTA
TGTCGGCACTGGGTAGAGCACCACTTCTATGATTTTGAAAGAGATGCATATCTTTTGCAACGAATGGAAG
AATT
