[The description below was written by a language model from this plasmid's Addgene catalogue record.]
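Description:
pCGT-Sos Cat is a mammalian expression plasmid built on the pCGT backbone (about 5 kb without insert). It carries a fragment of human SOS1 under the control of the CMV promoter, a strong constitutive promoter commonly used for transient expression in cultured mammalian cells. The plasmid is propagated in E. coli under ampicillin selection. The record does not state the origin of replication or the copy number, and it lists no mammalian selection marker. No feature table is provided, so other backbone elements such as the polyadenylation signal cannot be described.

The insert is roughly 1.46 kb and encodes amino acids 564–1049 of SOS1, which the record identifies as the catalytic domain. SOS1 is a guanine nucleotide exchange factor for Ras, and this region is the part of the protein responsible for promoting nucleotide exchange on Ras, separated from the N-terminal regulatory and C-terminal adaptor-binding portions of the full-length protein. The fragment was cloned between XbaI and BamHI sites, both of which are retained. It sits in frame behind a T7 epitope tag supplied by the backbone, so the expressed protein carries an N-terminal T7 tag that allows detection or immunoprecipitation with anti-T7 antibodies.

The associated publication concerns regulation of Ras signalling dynamics through Sos-mediated positive feedback. This fits a use in expressing the isolated Sos catalytic module in mammalian cells to study its effect on Ras activation and downstream signalling, although the record does not describe specific experiments.
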