Addgene plasmid #32923: pCGT-Sos Cat
Depositing lab: Dafna Bar-Sagi. Depositing organization: Stony Brook University. Publication: Regulation of ras signaling dynamics by Sos-mediated positive feedback. Boykevisch S, Zhao C, Sondermann H, Philippidou P, Halegoua S, Kuriyan J, Bar-Sagi D. Curr Biol. 2006 Nov 7;16(21):2173-9. 10.1016/j.cub.2006.09.033 PubMed 17084704.
Backbone
  Vector backbone: pCGT
  Backbone size w/o insert (bp): 5000
  Vector type: Mammalian Expression
Growth in bacteria
  Bacterial resistance: Ampicillin, 100 μg/mL
  Growth temperature: 37°C
  Growth strain: DH5alpha
  Copy number: Unknown
Gene/Insert
  Gene/Insert name: SOS1
  Species: H. sapiens (human)
  Insert size (bp): 1455
  Mutation: Contains aa 564-1049 (catalytic domain)
  Entrez Gene: SOS1 (a.k.a. GF1, GGF1, GINGF, HGF, NS4, SOS-1)
  Promoter: CMV
  Tag / fusion protein: T7 epitope (N terminal on backbone)
  Cloning method: Restriction Enzyme; 5′ cloning site XbaI (not destroyed); 3′ cloning site BamHI (not destroyed)
  Sequencing primers: 5′ CMV-Fwd
Terms and licenses: Academic/Nonprofit Terms; Industry Terms: Not Available to Industry
How to cite: pCGT-Sos Cat was a gift from Dafna Bar-Sagi (Addgene plasmid # 32923 ; http://n2t.net/addgene:32923 ; RRID:Addgene_32923)
